Addgene plasmid #58400: pCMV-HA-mIFITM3-K24A
Purpose: Expresses murine IFITM3-K24A with an N-terminal HA tag in mammalian cells
Depositing lab: Howard Hang & Jacob Yount. Depositing organization: Rockefeller University. Publication: S-palmitoylation and ubiquitination differentially regulate interferon-induced transmembrane protein 3 (IFITM3)-mediated resistance to influenza virus. Yount JS, Karssemeijer RA, Hang HC. J Biol Chem. 2012 Jun 1;287(23):19631-41. doi: 10.1074/jbc.M112.362095. Epub 2012 Apr 17. PubMed 22511783.
Backbone
  Vector backbone: pCMV-HA
  Backbone manufacturer: clontech
  Backbone size w/o insert (bp): 3800
  Total vector size (bp): 4211
  Vector type: Mammalian Expression
Growth in bacteria
  Bacterial resistance: Ampicillin, 100 μg/mL
  Growth temperature: 37°C
  Growth strain: DH5alpha
  Copy number: High Copy
Gene/Insert
  Gene/Insert name: IFITM3
  Species: M. musculus (mouse)
  Mutation: Lysine 24 to Alanine
  Entrez Gene: Ifitm3 (a.k.a. 1110004C05Rik, Cd225, Cdw217, DSPA2b, Fgls, IP15, mil-1)
  Promoter: CMV IE
  Tag / fusion protein: HA (N terminal on backbone)
  Cloning method: Restriction Enzyme; 5′ cloning site EcoRI (not destroyed); 3′ cloning site SalI (not destroyed)
  Sequencing primers: 5′ GATCCGGTACTAGAGGAACTGAAAAAC
Terms and licenses: Academic/Nonprofit Terms; Industry Terms: Not Available to Industry
How to cite: pCMV-HA-mIFITM3-K24A was a gift from Howard Hang & Jacob Yount (Addgene plasmid # 58400 ; http://n2t.net/addgene:58400 ; RRID:Addgene_58400)
