[The description below was written by a language model from this plasmid's Addgene catalogue record.]
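Description:
pCMV-HA-mIFITM3-K24A is a mammalian expression plasmid built on the commercial pCMV-HA backbone (about 3.8 kb), giving a total construct size of roughly 4.2 kb. It is maintained in E. coli as a high-copy plasmid under ampicillin selection. The record lists no mammalian selection marker, which suggests use by transient transfection, although this is not stated explicitly. No feature table is provided, so the origin of replication, polyadenylation signal and other backbone elements are not itemised.

The payload is the mouse Ifitm3 coding sequence, encoding interferon-induced transmembrane protein 3, inserted between the EcoRI and SalI sites, both of which were preserved. Transcription is driven by the cytomegalovirus immediate-early promoter, a strong constitutive promoter in most mammalian cell lines. The backbone supplies an N-terminal HA epitope tag in frame with the insert, allowing detection or immunoprecipitation of the protein with anti-HA antibodies. The insert carries a point mutation changing lysine 24 to alanine, which removes one potential lysine modification site.

The associated publication examines how S-palmitoylation and ubiquitination differentially regulate IFITM3-mediated resistance to influenza virus. In that context, this lysine-to-alanine mutant is presumably meant for comparison with wild-type or other mutant IFITM3 constructs, to test how modification at this residue contributes to the protein's behaviour and antiviral activity in transfected cells. The record itself does not spell out the specific experiments performed with this variant.
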