>Addgene plasmid #58400 | pCMV-HA-mIFITM3-K24A | addgene partial sequence | sequence record 95812 | pcDL-F 5'-GTTGCCTTTACTTCTAGGCCT-3'
CGCGGGCCCACCATGTACCCATACGATGTTCCAGATTACGCTCTTATGGCCATGGAGGCCCGAATTCCCA
TGAACCACACTTCTCAAGCCTTCATCACCGCTGCCAGTGGAGGACAGCCCCCAAACTACGAAAGAATCGC
GGAAGAATATGAGGTGGCTGAGATGGGGGCACCGCACGGATCGGCTTCTGTCAGAACTACTGTGATCAAC
ATGCCCAGAGAGGTGTCGGTGCCTGACCATGTGGTCTGGTCCCTGTTCAATACACTCTTCATGAACTTCT
GCTGCCTGGGCTTCATAGCCTATGCCTACTCCGTGAAGTCTAGGGATCGGAAGATGGTGGGTGATGTGAC
TGGAGCCCAGGCCTACGCCTCCACTGCTAAGTGCCTGAACATCAGCACCTTGGTCCTCAGCATCCTGATG
GTTGTTATCACCATTGTTAGTGTCATCATCATTGTTCTTAACGCTCAAAACCTTCACACTTAAGTCGACC
GAGATCTCTCGAGGTACCGCGGCCGCGGGGATCCAGACATGATAAGATACATTGATGAGTTTGGACAAAC
CACAACTAGAATGCAGTGAAAAAAATGCTTTATTTGTGAAATTTGTGATGCTATTGCTTTATTTGTAACC
ATTATAAGCTGCAATAAACAAGTTAACAACAACAATTGCATTCATTTTATGTTTCAGGTTCA
