>Addgene plasmid #58400 | pCMV-HA-mIFITM3-K24A | addgene partial sequence | sequence record 95814 | EBV-rev 5'-GTGGTTTGTCCAAACTCATC-3'
TGTCTGGATCCCCGCGGCCGCGGTACCTCGAGAGATCTCGGTCGACTTAAGTGTGAAGGTTTTGAGCGTT
AAGAACAATGATGATGACACTAACAATGGTGATAACAACCATCAGGATGCTGAGGACCAAGGTGCTGATG
TTCAGGCACTTAGCAGTGGAGGCGTAGGCCTGGGCTCCAGTCACATCACCCACCATCTTCCGATCCCTAG
ACTTCACGGAGTAGGCATAGGCTATGAAGCCCAGGCAGCAGAAGTTCATGAAGAGTGTATTGAACAGGGA
CCAGACCACATGGTCAGGCACCGACACCTCTCTGGGCATGTTGATCACAGTAGTTCTGACAGAAGCCGAT
CCGTGCGGTGCCCCCATCTCAGCCACCTCATATTCTTCCGCGATTCTTTCGTAGTTTGGGGGCTGTCCTC
CACTGGCAGCGGTGATGAAGGCTTGAGAAGTGTGGTTCATGGGAATTCGGGCCTCCATGGCCATAAGAGC
GTAATCTGGAACATCGTATGGGTACATGGTGGGCCCGCGGGTACAATTCCGCAGCTTTTAGAGCAGAAGT
AACACTTCCGTACAGGCCTAGAAGTAAAGGCAACATCCACTGAGGAGCAGTTCTTTGATTTGCACCACCA
CCGGATCCGGGACCTGAAATAAAAGACAAAAAGACTAAACTTACCAGTTAACTTTCTGGTTTTTCAGTTC
CTCTAGTACCGGATCCTCTAGAGTCCGGAGGCTGGATCGGTCCCGGTGTCTTCTATGGAGGTCAA
